>Addgene plasmid #233399 | XZ113 CMV-TO-signal-hOXTR-ADAR2dd(DD-E488Q-T501A) (FLP-IN) | addgene full sequence | sequence record 466386 | Addgene NGS Result
ATGCGGCGACCGAGTTGCTCTTGCCCGGCGTCAATACGGGATAATACCGCGCCACATAGCAGAACTTTAA
AAGTGCTCATCATTGGAAAACGTTCTTCGGGGCGAAAACTCTCAAGGATCTTACCGCTGTTGAGATCCAG
TTCGATGTAACCCACTCGTGCACCCAACTGATCTTCAGCATCTTTTACTTTCACCAGCGTTTCTGGGTGA
GCAAAAACAGGAAGGCAAAATGCCGCAAAAAAGGGAATAAGGGCGACACGGAAATGTTGAATACTCATAC
TCTTCCTTTTTCAATATTATTGAAGCATTTATCAGGGTTATTGTCTCATGAGCGGATACATATTTGAATG
TATTTAGAAAAATAAACAAATAGGGGTTCCGCGCACATTTCCCCGAAAAGTGCCACCTGACGTCGACGGA
TCGGGAGATCTCCCGATCCCCTATGGTGCACTCTCAGTACAATCTGCTCTGATGCCGCATAGTTAAGCCA
GTATCTGCTCCCTGCTTGTGTGTTGGAGGTCGCTGAGTAGTGCGCGAGCAAAATTTAAGCTACAACAAGG
CAAGGCTTGACCGACAATTGCATGAAGAATCTGCTTAGGGTTAGGCGTTTTGCGCTGCTTCGTACGGGCC
AGATATACGCGTTGACATTGATTATTGACTAGTTATTAATAGTAATCAATTACGGGGTCATTAGTTCATA
GCCCATATATGGAGTTCCGCGTTACATAACTTACGGTAAATGGCCCGCCTGGCTGACCGCCCAACGACCC
CCGCCCATTGACGTCAATAATGACGTATGTTCCCATAGTAACGCCAATAGGGACTTTCCATTGACGTCAA
TGGGTGGAGTATTTACGGTAAACTGCCCACTTGGCAGTACATCAAGTGTATCATATGCCAAGTACGCCCC
CTATTGACGTCAATGACGGTAAATGGCCCGCCTGGCATTATGCCCAGTACATGACCTTATGGGACTTTCC
TACTTGGCAGTACATCTACGTATTAGTCATCGCTATTACCATGGTGATGCGGTTTTGGCAGTACATCAAT
GGGCGTGGATAGCGGTTTGACTCACGGGGATTTCCAAGTCTCCACCCCATTGACGTCAATGGGAGTTTGT
TTTGGCACCAAAATCAACGGGACTTTCCAAAATGTCGTAACAACTCCGCCCCATTGACGCAAATGGGCGG
TAGGCGTGTACGGTGGGAGGTCTATATAAGCAGAGCTCTCCCTATCAGTGATAGAGATCTCCCTATCAGT
GATAGAGATCGTCGACGAGCTCGTTTAGTGAACCGTCAGATCGCCTGGAGACGCCATCCACGCTGTTTTG
ACCTCCATAGAAGACACCGGGACCGATCCAGCCTCCGGACTCTAGCGTTTAAACTTAAGCTTCGCCACCA
TGAAGACGATCATCGCCCTGAGCTACATCTTCTGCCTGGTATTCGCCGACTACAAGGACGATGATGACGC
CAGCGGCGAAGGGGCCCTTGCCGCCAATTGGTCTGCCGAGGCGGCGAACGCTAGTGCGGCCCCCCCTGGC
GCGGAAGGTAACCGAACGGCAGGCCCACCTAGGAGAAATGAAGCTTTGGCGAGAGTGGAGGTGGCCGTCC
TCTGCCTTATTCTGCTGTTGGCCTTGTCCGGAAACGCTTGTGTGCTGCTCGCGCTCCGCACGACCCGGCA
GAAGCACTCCAGACTGTTTTTTTTTATGAAGCACCTTAGCATCGCTGACCTCGTCGTTGCGGTATTCCAG
GTGCTGCCCCAACTGCTGTGGGATATCACATTCAGGTTTTACGGCCCAGACTTGCTCTGTAGACTTGTCA
AGTACCTCCAGGTTGTCGGAATGTTCGCGTCCACATACCTCCTTCTTTTGATGTCACTGGACCGATGTCT
GGCAATATGTCAGCCCCTTAGGAGCCTGCGGAGAAGAACGGACAGGCTCGCTGTACTCGCTACATGGCTC
GGCTGTCTTGTGGCATCCGCACCTCAGGTTCATATCTTTTCACTCAGAGAAGTGGCAGATGGCGTGTTTG
ACTGTTGGGCCGTATTCATTCAGCCATGGGGACCCAAGGCGTATATCACCTGGATCACGTTGGCTGTGTA
TATCGTTCCTGTTATCGTGTTGGCCGCTTGCTACGGCCTCATCTCATTCAAAATTTGGCAGAACCTCCGC
TTGAAAACAGCTGCCGCTGCTGCTGCAGAAGCTCCAGAAGGCGCGGCAGCTGGCGACGGTGGACGGGTTG
CACTCGCCAGGGTCAGTAGCGTTAAGCTCATCAGCAAGGCAAAGATCCGGACTGTTAAAATGACCTTTAT
TATTGTGCTTGCTTTTATTGTGTGTTGGACTCCCTTCTTCTTTGTACAGATGTGGAGCGTGTGGGACGCT
AACGCCCCCAAGGAGGCGAGCGCGTTCATTATAGTGATGTTGCTCGCGTCCCTGAATTCCTGTTGTAACC
CGTGGATCTACATGCTGTTTACTGGCCACCTCTTTCACGAACTTGTGCAACGGTTTCTCTGCTGCAGCGC
TTCTTATCTGAAGGGCCGGCGCCTTGGCGAGACGAGCGCCTCCAAGAAGAGCAATTCTTCTAGCTTTGTG
CTCAGTCACAGGTCCTCTTCCCAGCGCAGTTGTTCTCAGCCAAGCACAGCAGGTACCGGTGCTTTGCACT
TGGATCAAACGCCATCTCGCCAGCCTATTCCCAGTGAGGGTCTTCAGCTGCATTTACCGCAGGTTTTAGC
TGACGCTGTCTCACGCCTGGTCCTGGGTAAGTTTGGTGACCTGACCGACAACTTCTCCTCCCCTCACGCT
CGCAGAAAAGTGCTGGCTGGAGTCGTCATGACAACAGGCACAGATGTTAAAGATGCCAAGGTGATAAGTG
TTTCTACAGGAACAAAATGTATTAATGGTGAATACATGAGTGATCGTGGCCTTGCATTAAATGACTGCCA
TGCAGAAATAATATCTCGGAGATCCTTGCTCAGATTTCTTTATACACAACTTGAGCTTTACTTAAATAAC
AAAGATGATCAAAAAAGATCCATCTTTCAGAAATCAGAGCGAGGGGGGTTTAGGCTGAAGGAGAATGTCC
AGTTTCATCTGTACATCAGCACCTCTCCCTGTGGAGATGCCAGAATCTTCTCACCACATGAGCCAATCCT
GGAAGAACCAGCAGATAGACACCCAAATCGTAAAGCAAGAGGACAGCTACGGACCAAAATAGAGTCTGGT
CAGGGGACGATTCCAGTGCGCTCCAATGCGAGCATCCAAGCGTGGGACGGGGTGCTGCAAGGGGAGCGGC
TGCTCACCATGTCCTGCAGTGACAAGATTGCACGCTGGAACGTGGTGGGCATCCAGGGATCCCTGCTCAG
CATTTTCGTGGAGCCCATTTACTTCTCGAGCATCATCCTGGGCAGCCTTTACCACGGGGACCACCTTTCC
AGGGCCATGTACCAGCGGATCTCCAACATAGAGGACCTGCCACCTCTCTACACCCTCAACAAGCCTTTGC
TCAGTGGCATCAGCAATGCAGAAGCACGGCAGCCAGGGAAGGCCCCCAACTTCAGTGTCAACTGGACGGT
AGGCGACTCCGCTATTGAGGTCATCAACGCCACGACTGGGAAGGATGAGCTGGGCCGCGCGTCCCGCCTG
TGTAAGCACGCGTTGTACTGTCGCTGGATGCGTGTGCACGGCAAGGTTCCCTCCCACTTACTACGCTCCA
AGATTACCAAACCCAACGTGTACCATGAGTCCAAGCTGGCGGCAAAGGAGTACCAGGCCGCCAAGGCGCG
TCTGTTCACAGCCTTCATCAAGGCGGGGCTGGGGGCCTGGGTGGAGAAGCCCACCGAGCAGGACCAGTTC
TCACTCACGCCCTGAGCCGCTCGAGGAGGGCCCGAACAAAAACTCATCTCAGAAGAGGATCTGAATAGCG
CCGTCGACCATCATCATAATCATCATTGAGTTTAAACCCGCTGATCAGCCTCGACTGTGCCTTCTAGTTG
CCAGCCATCTGTTGTTTGCCCCTCCCCCGTGCCTTCCTTGACCCTGGAAGGTGCCACTCCCACTGTCCTT
TCCTAATAAAATGAGGAAATTGCATCGCATTGTCTGAGTAGGTGTCATTCTATTCTGGGGGGTGGGGTGG
GGCAGGACAGCAAGGGGGAGGATTGGGAAGACAATAGCAGGCATGCTGGGGATGCGGTGGGCTCTATGGA
GATCTATCGATGTTCTGGGGATGCGGTGGGCTCTATGGCTTCTGAGGCGGAAAGAACCAGCTGGGGCTCT
AGGGGGTATCCCC
[124 nt withheld, positions 4284-4407]
C
[91 nt withheld, positions 4409-4499]
AGGGTGATGGTTCACGTACCTAGAAGTTCCTATTCCGAAGTTCCTATTCTCTAGAAAGTATAGGAACTTC
CTTGGCCAAAAAGCCTGAACTCACCGCGACGTCTGTCGAGAAGTTTCTGATCGAAAAGTTCGACAGCGTC
TCCGACCTGATGCAGCTCTCGGAGGGCGAAGAATCTCGTGCTTTCAGCTTCGATGTAGGAGGGCGTGGAT
ATGTCCTGCGGGTAAATAGCTGCGCCGATGGTTTCTACAAAGATCGTTATGTTTATCGGCACTTTGCATC
GGCCGCGCTCCCGATTCCGGAAGTGCTTGACATTGGGGAATTCAGCGAGAGCCTGACCTATTGCATCTCC
CGCCGTGCACAGGGTGTCACGTTGCAAGACCTGCCTGAAACCGAACTGCCCGCTGTTCTGCAGCCGGTCG
CGGAGGCCATGGATGCGATCGCTGCGGCCGATCTTAGCCAGACGAGCGGGTTCGGCCCATTCGGACCGCA
AGGAATCGGTCAATACACTACATGGCGTGATTTCATATGCGCGATTGCTGATCCCCATGTGTATCACTGG
CAAACTGTGATGGACGACACCGTCAGTGCGTCCGTCGCGCAGGCTCTCGATGAGCTGATGCTTTGGGCCG
AGGACTGCCCCGAAGTCCGGCACCTCGTGCACGCGGATTTCGGCTCCAACAATGTCCTGACGGACAATGG
CCGCATAACAGCGGTCATTGACTGGAGCGAGGCGATGTTCGGGGATTCCCAATACGAGGTCGCCAACATC
TTCTTCTGGAGGCCGTGGTTGGCTTGTATGGAGCAGCAGACGCGCTACTTCGAGCGGAGGCATCCGGAGC
TTGCAGGATCGCCGCGGCTCCGGGCGTATATGCTCCGCATTGGTCTTGACCAACTCTATCAGAGCTTGGT
TGACGGCAATTTCGATGATGCAGCTTGGGCGCAGGGTCGATGCGACGCAATCGTCCGATCCGGAGCCGGG
ACTGTCGGGCGTACACAAATCGCCCGCAGAAGCGCGGCCGTCTGGACCGATGGCTGTGTAGAAGTACTCG
CCGATAGTGGAAACCGACGCCCCAGCACTCGTCCGAGGGCAAAGGAATAGCACGTACTACGAGATTTCGA
TTCCACCGCCGCCTTCTATGAAAGGTTGGGCTTCGGAATCGTTTTCCGGGACGCCGGCTGGATGATCCTC
CAGCGCGGGGATCTCATGCTGGAGTTCTTCGCCCACCCCAACTTGTTTATTGCAGCTTATAATGGTTACA
AATAAAGCAATAGCATCACAAATTTCACAAATAAAGCATTTTTTTCACTGCATTCTAGTTGTGGTTTGTC
CAAACTCATCAATGTATCTTATCATGTCTGTATACCGTCGACCTCTAGCTAGAGCTTGGCGTAATCATGG
TCATAGCTGTTTCCTGTGTGAAATTGTTATCCGCTCACAATTCCACACAACATACGAGCCGGAAGCATAA
AGTGTAAAGCCTGGGGTGCCTAATGAGTGAGCTAACTCACATTAATTGCGTTGCGCTCACTGCCCGCTTT
CCAGTCGGGAAACCTGTCGTGCCAGCTGCATTAATGAATCGGCCAACGCGCGGGGAGAGGCGGTTTGCGT
ATTGGGCGCTCTTCCGCTTCCTCGCTCACTGACTCGCTGCGCTCGGTCGTTCGGCTGCGGCGAGCGGTAT
CAGCTCACTCAAAGGCGGTAATACGGTTATCCACAGAATCAGGGGATAACGCAGGAAAGAACATGTGAGC
AAAAGGCCAGCAAAAGGCCAGGAACCGTAAAAAGGCCGCGTTGCTGGCGTTTTTCCATAGGCTCCGCCCC
CCTGACGAGCATCACAAAAATCGACGCTCAAGTCAGAGGTGGCGAAACCCGACAGGACTATAAAGATACC
AGGCGTTTCCCCCTGGAAGCTCCCTCGTGCGCTCTCCTGTTCCGACCCTGCCGCTTACCGGATACCTGTC
CGCCTTTCTCCCTTCGGGAAGCGTGGCGCTTTCTCATAGCTCACGCTGTAGGTATCTCAGTTCGGTGTAG
GTCGTTCGCTCCAAGCTGGGCTGTGTGCACGAACCCCCCGTTCAGCCCGACCGCTGCGCCTTATCCGGTA
ACTATCGTCTTGAGTCCAACCCGGTAAGACACGACTTATCGCCACTGGCAGCAGCCACTGGTAACAGGAT
TAGCAGAGCGAGGTATGTAGGCGGTGCTACAGAGTTCTTGAAGTGGTGGCCTAACTACGGCTACACTAGA
AGAACAGTATTTGGTATCTGCGCTCTGCTGAAGCCAGTTACCTTCGGAAAAAGAGTTGGTAGCTCTTGAT
CCGGCAAACAAACCACCGCTGGTAGCGGTGGTTTTTTTGTTTGCAAGCAGCAGATTACGCGCAGAAAAAA
AGGATCTCAAGAAGATCCTTTGATCTTTTCTACGGGGTCTGACGCTCAGTGGAACGAAAACTCACGTTAA
GGGATTTTGGTCATGAGATTATCAAAAAGGATCTTCACCTAGATCCTTTTAAATTAAAAATGAAGTTTTA
AATCAATCTAAAGTATATATGAGTAAACTTGGTCTGACAGTTACCAATGCTTAATCAGTGAGGCACCTAT
CTCAGCGATCTGTCTATTTCGTTCATCCATAGTTGCCTGACTCCCCGTCGTGTAGATAACTACGATACGG
GAGGGCTTACCATCTGGCCCCAGTGCTGCAATGATACCGCGAGACCCACGCTCACCGGCTCCAGATTTAT
CAGCAATAAACCAGCCAGCCGGAAGGGCCGAGCGCAGAAGTGGTCCTGCAACTTTATCCGCCTCCATCCA
GTCTATTAATTGTTGCCGGGAAGCTAGAGTAAGTAGTTCGCCAGTTAATAGTTTGCGCAACGTTGTTGCC
ATTGCTACAGGCATCGTGGTGTCACGCTCGTCGTTTGGTATGGCTTCATTCAGCTCCGGTTCCCAACGAT
CAAGGCGAGTTACATGATCCCCCATGTTGTGCAAAAAAGCGGTTAGCTCCTTCGGTCCTCCGATCGTTGT
CAGAAGTAAGTTGGCCGCAGTGTTATCACTCATGGTTATGGCAGCACTGCATAATTCTCTTACTGTCATG
CCATCCGTAAGATGCTTTTCTGTGACTGGTGAGTACTCAACCAAGTCATTCTGAGAATAGTGT
Features (pLannotate 1.2.2; 24 found; start..end, strand, type, name):
    279..383     -  promoter       AmpR promoter: bla
    442..494     -  misc_feature   bom (fragment): basis of mobility region from pBR322
    644..1023    +  enhancer       CMV enhancer: human cytomegalovirus immediate early enhancer
   1024..1227    +  promoter       CMV promoter: human cytomegalovirus (CMV) immediate early promoter
   1229..1248    +  promoter       PLtetO-1 promoter (fragment): modified phage lambda PL promoter with tet operator sites (Lutz and Bujard, 1997)
   1250..1269    +  promoter       PLtetO-1 promoter (fragment): modified phage lambda PL promoter with tet operator sites (Lutz and Bujard, 1997)
   1277..1310    +  promoter       TRE3GV promoter (fragment): 3rd-generation Tet-responsive promoter that can be activated by binding of Tet-On® 3G, optimized for retroviral and lentiviral vectors
   1448..1468    +  CDS            3xFLAG (fragment): three tandem FLAG® epitope tags
   1478..2641    +  CDS            OXTR: OXYR_HUMAN - Experimental evidence at protein level: Swiss-Prot protein existence level 1. Receptor for oxytocin. The activity of this receptor is mediated by G proteins which activate a phosphatidylinositol-calcium second messenger system. From Homo sapiens (Human).
   2555..3862    +  CDS            Adarb1 (fragment): RED1_RAT - Also known as Red1. Experimental evidence at protein level: Swiss-Prot protein existence level 1. Catalyzes the hydrolytic deamination of adenosine to inosine in double-stranded RNA (dsRNA) referred to as A-to-I RNA editing. This may affect gene expression and function in a number of ways that include mRNA translation by changing codons and hence the amino acid sequence of proteins; pre-mRNA splicing by altering splice site recognition sequences; RNA stability by changing sequences involved in nuclease recognition; genetic stability in the case of RNA virus genomes by changing seque
   3975..4199    +  polyA_signal   bGH poly(A) signal: bovine growth hormone polyadenylation signal
   4215..4238    +  polyA_signal   bGH poly(A) signal (fragment): bovine growth hormone polyadenylation signal
   4242..4263    +  promoter       SV40 promoter (fragment): SV40 enhancer and early promoter
   4284..4517    +  rep_origin     f1 ori (fragment) (sequence partly withheld): f1 bacteriophage origin of replication; arrow indicates direction of (+) strand synthesis
   4522..4569    +  protein_bind   FRT: FLP-mediated recombination occurs in the 8-bp core sequence TCTAGAAA (Turan and Bode, 2011). FLP recombinase from the Saccharomyces cerevisiae 2μ plasmid
   4577..5599    +  CDS            HygR: aminoglycoside phosphotransferase from E. coli; aph(4)-Ia; confers resistance to hygromycin
   5609..5734    +  CDS            ble (fragment): BLE_KLEPN - Experimental evidence at protein level: Swiss-Prot protein existence level 1. Binding protein with a strong affinity to the bleomycin family of antibiotics. Binds to CL990; an antimitotic-antibiotic compound. From Klebsiella pneumoniae.
   5729..5850    +  polyA_signal   SV40 poly(A) signal: SV40 polyadenylation signal
   5923..5939    -  protein_bind   lac operator: The lac repressor binds to the lac operator to inhibit transcription in E. coli. This inhibition can be relieved by adding lactose or isopropyl-β-D-thiogalactopyranoside (IPTG). lac repressor encoded by lacI
   5947..5977    -  promoter       lac promoter: promoter for the E. coli lac operon
   5992..6013    -  protein_bind   CAP binding site: CAP binding activates transcription in the presence of cAMP. E. coli catabolite activator protein
   6026..6118    -  CDS            lacI (fragment): lac repressor; lacI; The lac repressor binds to the lac operator to inhibit transcription in E. coli. This inhibition can be relieved by adding lactose or isopropyl-β-D-thiogalactopyranoside (IPTG).
   6301..6889    -  rep_origin     ori: high-copy-number ColE1/pMB1/pBR322/pUC origin of replication
   7060..278     -  CDS            AmpR (across the origin): β-lactamase; bla; confers resistance to ampicillin, carbenicillin, and related antibiotics
