[The description below was written by a language model from this plasmid's Addgene catalogue record and pLannotate feature annotations shown in this document.]
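Description:
XZ113 CMV-TO-signal-hOXTR-ADAR2dd(DD-E488Q-T501A) (FLP-IN) is a 7.6 kb mammalian expression plasmid built on a Flp-In type backbone for site-specific genomic integration. It is propagated in E. coli as a high-copy plasmid through a ColE1/pUC-type origin and selected with ampicillin via the β-lactamase gene. Downstream of the expression cassette lies an FRT site placed immediately in front of a hygromycin resistance coding sequence followed by an SV40 poly(A) signal. No complete promoter is annotated directly upstream of HygR. This is the usual Flp-In arrangement, in which FLP-mediated recombination into a genomic FRT landing site places the marker behind a resident promoter so that correct integrants become hygromycin resistant. A partial f1 origin and lac promoter/operator remnants are backbone leftovers.

The payload is driven by the CMV enhancer and promoter followed by short tet operator matches, the "CMV-TO" configuration, which allows repression by Tet repressor and induction by tetracycline or doxycycline in cells that express TetR, and constitutive expression otherwise. The open reading frame encodes a synthetic fusion: according to the name, a signal sequence, then a short FLAG-type epitope match, the human oxytocin receptor (a G protein-coupled receptor), and the ADAR2 deaminase domain, terminated by a bGH poly(A) signal. The deaminase domain, which catalyses A-to-I editing in double-stranded RNA, carries the E488Q and T501A mutations, and the receptor lacks the V2 tail used in related designs. The associated work concerns post-transcriptional modular synthetic receptors, so the construct presumably serves to couple oxytocin receptor activation to RNA editing output, although the record does not detail the mechanism.
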