Addgene plasmid #233399: XZ113 CMV-TO-signal-hOXTR-ADAR2dd(DD-E488Q-T501A) (FLP-IN)
Purpose: human oxytocin receptor-ADAR2dd(E488Q, T501A), no V2 tail
Depositing lab: Xiaojing Gao. Depositing organization: Stanford University. Publication: Post-transcriptional modular synthetic receptors. Zhang X, Mille-Fragoso LS, Kaseniit KE, Lee AP, Zhang M, Call CC, Hu Y, Xie Y, Gao XJ. Nat Chem Biol. 2025 Mar 28. doi: 10.1038/s41589-025-01872-w. PubMed 40155716.
Backbone
  Vector backbone: FLP-IN
  Vector type: Mammalian Expression
Growth in bacteria
  Bacterial resistance: Ampicillin, 100 μg/mL
  Growth temperature: 37°C
  Growth strain: DH5alpha
  Copy number: High Copy
Gene/Insert
  Gene/Insert name: OXTR-ADAR2dd
  Species: Synthetic
  Mutation: E488Q, T501A on ADAR2dd
  Promoter: CMV
  Cloning method: Gibson Cloning
Terms and licenses: Academic/Nonprofit Terms; Industry Terms: Not Available to Industry
Depositor comments: https://benchling.com/s/seq-0idrTEpYZyboXpNbpwYT?m=slm-dEhAGxZHHrQA3wwCfGE3 for annotated sequence file. Please visit https://doi.org/10.1101/2024.05.03.592453 for bioRxiv preprint.
How to cite: XZ113 CMV-TO-signal-hOXTR-ADAR2dd(DD-E488Q-T501A) (FLP-IN) was a gift from Xiaojing Gao (Addgene plasmid # 233399 ; http://n2t.net/addgene:233399 ; RRID:Addgene_233399)
